>Addgene plasmid #25172 | IQGAP2 | depositor partial sequence | sequence record 11646 | Author sequence
GCTAAACCAGTTAAATATACCGCCGCGAAACTGCACGAAAAAGGCGTACTGCTGGACATCGACGATCTGC
AGACCAATCAGTTTAAAAATGTGACCTTTGACATCATCGCTACGGAAGATGTCGGTATCTTCGACGTTCG
TTCTAAATTTCTGGGAGTTGAAATGGAGAAGGTGCAGCTGAACATCCAGGACCTGCTGCAAATGCAATAT
GAAGGTGTCGCAGTAATGAAGATGTTTGACAAAGTGAAGGTGAATGTGAACCTGCTGATTTACCTGCTGA
ACAAAAAA
