>Addgene plasmid #25172 | IQGAP2 | addgene partial sequence | sequence record 31250 | 25172 with T7
CCCTCTGAATATTTTGTTTACTTTAAGAAGGAGATATACCATGCATCATCATCATCATCACAGCAGCGGC
AGAGAAAACTTGTATTTCCAGGGCGCTAAACCAGTTAAATATACCGCCGCGAAACTGCACGAAAAAGGCG
TACTGCTGGACATCGACGATCTGCAGACCAATCAGTTTAAAAATGTGACCTTTGACATCATCGCTACGGA
AGATGTCGGTATCTTCGACGTTCGTTCTAAATTTCTGGGAGTTGAAATGGAGAAGGTGCAGCTGAACATC
CAGGACCTGCTGCAAATGCAATATGAAGGTGTCGCAGTAATGAAGATGTTTGACAAAGTGAAGGTGAATG
TGAACCTGCTGATTTACCTGCTGAACAAAAAATGATGACGAAGCTTGCGGCCGCACTCGAGCACCACCAC
CACCACCACTGAGATCCGGCTGCTAACAAAGCCCGAAAGGAAGCTGAGTTGGCTGCTGCCACCGCTGAGC
AATAACTAGCATAACCCCTTGGGGCCTCTAAACGGGTCTTGAGGGGTTTTTTGCTGAAAGGAGGAACTAT
ATCCGGATTGGCGAATGGG
[124 nt withheld, positions 580-703]
C
[83 nt withheld, positions 705-787]
NCTTGATTA
[49 nt withheld, positions 797-845]
CCTTTGACGTTGGAGTCCACGTTCTTT
[37 nt withheld, positions 873-909]
ACCCTATCTCGGTCTATTC
