[The description below was written by a language model from this plasmid's Addgene catalogue record.]
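Description:
IQGAP2 is a bacterial expression plasmid built on the pET28-MHL backbone, a pET28-derived vector from a structural genomics consortium, recorded as 7325 bp without insert. It carries kanamycin resistance for selection in E. coli and is listed as low copy, with DH5alpha given as the propagation strain. No feature table accompanies the record, so the origin of replication and the exact regulatory elements are not itemised. However, the listed sequencing primers (T7 forward and T7 terminator reverse) indicate that the insert sits between a T7 promoter and T7 terminator. This is the usual arrangement in pET-type vectors, where expression depends on a host strain that supplies T7 RNA polymerase.

The payload is a 288 bp fragment of human IQGAP2 encoding only residues A1476 to K1571, not the full open reading frame. The record gives "GAP domain" as an alternative name for this fragment, although the residues lie near the C-terminal end of the protein. The fragment was inserted by restriction enzyme cloning and is fused to an N-terminal His tag, which allows the recombinant protein to be purified by immobilised metal affinity chromatography. The record does not say whether a protease cleavage site separates the tag from the insert.

The stated purpose is bacterial production of this domain for structure determination, and the depositor comments link the construct to a deposited Protein Data Bank structure of the same fragment. It suits the preparation of purified IQGAP2 C-terminal fragment for crystallography or other work with the isolated domain, not the study of full-length IQGAP2 function.
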