Addgene plasmid #25172: IQGAP2
Purpose: Bacterial expression for structure determination; may not be full ORF
Depositing lab: Cheryl Arrowsmith. Depositing organization: University of Toronto.
Backbone
  Vector backbone: pET28-MHL
  Backbone manufacturer: SGC
  Backbone size w/o insert (bp): 7325
  Vector type: Bacterial Expression
Growth in bacteria
  Bacterial resistance: Kanamycin, 50 μg/mL
  Growth temperature: 37°C
  Growth strain: DH5alpha
  Copy number: Low Copy
Gene/Insert
  Gene/Insert name: IQGAP2:A1476-K1571 (alt names: PDB: 3IEZ; IQGAP2, GAP domain)
  Species: H. sapiens (human)
  Insert size (bp): 288
  Mutation: Contains amino acids A1476-K1571
  Entrez Gene: IQGAP2
  Tag / fusion protein: His (N terminal on insert)
  Cloning method: Restriction Enzyme
  Sequencing primers: 5′ T7; 3′ T7-term
Terms and licenses: Academic/Nonprofit Terms; Industry Terms: Not Available to Industry
Depositor comments: PDB: 3IEZ. http://www.thesgc.org/structures/3IEZ/
How to cite: IQGAP2 was a gift from Cheryl Arrowsmith (Addgene plasmid # 25172 ; http://n2t.net/addgene:25172 ; RRID:Addgene_25172)
